>Addgene plasmid #244805 | CL20_mEGFP_NUP98_NSD1Δ1-470 | addgene full sequence | sequence record 488266 | Addgene NGS Result
AAAAAAAATCTAACCTCAAGTCAAGGCTTTTCTATGGAATAAGGAATGGACAGCAGGGGGCTGTTTCATA
TACTGATGACCTCTTTATAGCCAACCTTTGTTCATGGCAGCCAGCATATGGGCATATGTTGCCAAACTCT
AAACCAAATACTCATTCTGATGTTTTAAATGATTTGCCCTCCCATATGTCCTTCCGAGTGAGAGACACAA
AAAATTCCAACACACTATTGCAATGAAAATAAATTTCCTTTATTAGCCAGAAGTCAGATGCTCAAGGGGC
TTCATGATGTCCCCATAATTTTTGGCAGAGGGAAAAAGATCTGCTAGCTCGAGCAGCTGAAGCTTTATTG
AGGCTTAAGCAGTGGGTTCCCTAGTTAGCCAGAGAGCTCCCAGGCTCAGATCTGGTCTAACCAGAGAGAC
CCAGTACAGGCAAAAAGCAGATCTTGTCTTCTTTGGGAGTGAATTAGCCCTTCCAGTCCCCCCTTTTCTT
TTAAAAAGTGGCTAAGATCTACAGCTGCCTTGTAAGTCATTGGTCTTAAAGGTACCGTAATCTTATCTAG
AACCGGTTCACTACTTCTGTTCTGATTCTGCACACTTGTGACTGGAAGGAGCCTGGTTAAGAGCTGGAAG
TGTATTTTGCTCTGGTTTGGGGTCTTGCCCTCTTCCAAGAGACCAGCAAGTCTGTGCCAATGTCTGTGTG
CTCCCAGCAGACCAGCAAGACTGTGCCAGTGTCTGTCCAGCCACTATGGGCCAGAGCCCTGCCCGTGATG
AGGCTTTTCCCAGGGCCCAGGGACTTTGCTCTGTGGTTACCAACTTCTTTTCTTCAGTGGGGAGGGAGGC
TGGGGCCTTCCCGAGAGACCTAAAAGATTGCCCACTCTTGGCGGCAAGTGCAGGTAGTTGCTGGCCTCCG
ACCATCTGCTTCGCCTGCTTCACCAGGCCCGGGGATTGGCTAAGAGGCCCTGGGGTCTGCTCAGCCCCTG
CAGAAGCTCTTCCTGAGGCCTGAGTTGTTGGCTCATATAAAAAGGCCTTGGCAGGAGGCTGAGAAAGAAG
TCTGGCCTGGGTGAGTGATTTAACAGCTTGCCAGGGGTCCTCTGAAGGGGCTGCTGCTTTCCCAGATGTC
TGAAGAGGATCTGACACACAGCCTTTCTCAACAGCTCTCGGCATATGCCCCAGACCTTTGCTGGCAGGCC
ATGAACTTGACTCCAACACTGGCATCTTCTCATCAGCCTGTGGTGTGACCTGATGAGGTGAAGCTGCCCG
CTCCTTCTGGCGAGGAGTTAGGTCTATGAGATCCATCACCAAAGCAGCTCTATTTTTTGACTGAGTATTC
TGGTCCACAGGCCTCAGTGCTTTTTCTTTAGCTACAAGGGTCTGGACCACAGCTGATAGTACTTTCTCAG
GAGGTGGGAGTCTCTGGGACAAAGAGGCATGGGGTTTGTCAGTAGGCCTGTCTGAAGTCTGGGGTTTGGG
ACTGCTAGTAATGAGCAGTCTGTCTGGCGGCGGAAGTCTCAGGCCAGTGGGAACTGAGGTTTTCTCCAGT
GACTGGGGCCTTGGGCTGGCAGCACCTATGGATTTATCCAGCCTTGGGTCAGCCGTCCCCAGAGGTCTTT
CCAGTGGTTGGGACCTGACTGAGGGTGAGGAGCTTGGGCTGGTCACTGGAGAGGGTTTGTCGCTTAGCTG
GGGTCTTGGTCCTGCCACTGCTGGTGGCCTGTCCAGTGGCCTCTGGCTGGAAACCAAGGATTGGGATTTG
GTCCCTGACCCAGCGAGGTCTCTGACCTTATCTAAAGGCTGGGGCCTGGAGTCAGTTCTCTCAAGAGGTC
TTTCAGGTAGCAATGGCCTCTGACAAGTCCCTGCCAGAGCTTTTTTGGAGAGCGACAGCATCTGGTTGGT
GTCAGCAGGAGGTTTATCTGACATTTTGGGTGCCTGAGCAGCCATTCCTGTTGATTGCTCTGCCAGGTGA
GTGCTTGGCCCTGGAGGCAGCGGTACTGGGGGAGGCACATACTCACGGATCTCCCCAGGTTCCAGAGGAT
TGGGCCCACAGGGGTCATGCTCAGTACAAGACAGACGCCCATCCAGTTTGGAAATGAAAAGCATCCCTTC
TCGATGCTGCTTACAAAAGGAGCTGGGGCACATCTCACAGAAGGAGGCTGCTTCCTTCCCGCAGATGTCA
CACTGATGCCACGGACATTCCCATTTCCCTGCTGGTCGCTTGGTCAGATTGAGACAGTCTGCGTGGTAAA
CTTTTGGGCAGCCTGGTTTCTTGCAGGAGACGAGCTGGCCAGCATCCCCACAACTAAAACACTCATCTTC
TCGCTCCTTTGTGATTTCACCCTGGGTCCTGCGCTTTCCCTGTTGCTTCTTCTTGAATTTCTTTGACTTT
TCTTCCGTGGCAATGGGTTGATTCTTTGGCCTTACACCCAAGAAGCCACTGCAGTTCGGGGCTCCACATT
TGCAAACAGTCTTTCCATTCCCAAGACATTCTAGGTTGTAGTTGAAGGTAAGTTCAGTGCCTGCTTTAAT
GTCACTTAGTGCAAAAAGGCCTACACGGGTATCTCCATTCACAGACCACTTCTGTGTTTCACAGTTGGGC
TGGCAGCAATGATTCATGAACCGAGCATAGTTTCCTTTGGGACCAGCATCAATGATTCGGTCTTTGTCTA
GGGTGAGCATATAGAAATTAGTGATATCATGTTCTTGAGCATAGCGAATTCGAGCTCTGCATTCTTCTTC
ATCTATAAGCTCACCCACATACTCATTCACAAATTCACCCTTTTTAATATCTGTTTTTGTCCGTAGACCC
CAACCCCGCTGTAATGTGCGGAAAATTTCAACCTCTGGATATTGGCGCTTGGAAAAGCACTGGTTTTGAC
AGCGCCCTCCGGCAGGACACACTGTGGGGTGGCACTCATAGAGCAGCATGCGGTTGATGCATTCAGAGTC
TATCCCACAGGGGTTCTCATCAGTAGCTTTACAGTTGCAACGGGGTATTTCAGATAAGTCTGCAGTGAAG
ATCTGTACCCTGCCAATAGGACGGTTTACCTTTATATGTTTATAAGGTGGTGGCTTCTTGTCATTCTTTC
GGTCTTCCTGCAGCTGTCTTAGCTCTTTTTGGGCCTTTAATTCCTCAAACCTTGCTGCAGCTTCCTGAAG
AGCTTTTTTATATGTCCCATCCACTCCTTTGCCCATCTTATCCTTGCTGCTCACGTCACCCTCCATGTAA
GGGAAGACTCGGGCCTGGTGAGTCCACAAATAGTCATTAGATCCAAAAAAGAGGACTGGGAACTCTCCCA
CATCATGTCTCATCTTATCAATGTTGGAAGGAACAGCTCGAGGATGGCAGATCTCAGCTGGCCACCACCT
GTATCGTCCAACTTTTACCCAGACAATCTCCCTGTAGTGTGGCTTTTTGCCTGCTTTACAGTCATTGCAA
TACCAGTTTCCTTCAGGGATATCAATGTTCAGGCATTCACGATGAAAAGCAGCAGGGCAAGAATCACAGC
ACAGAAGGCTGCCTCCTTCTGAGCACACAAAGCACCAGCTAACATTAACATGCTCATGATTTCGGCAGCC
CCGCCTAGGGGTAAAGTGATTAGGGCAGATGATACTATTAGATGCAAGGATCTTTGACCCAGCAGCCAGG
CAAAAGTCATTGGCGTGGTATGCCACAGGACAGCGGACACAGCGCATCAACCGACCTTTAGATGCAGAAA
CATTGGCTGGATTAGCAGCATGACAGGTTATACAGATGTGGAGGGAGCACCGGAAGCCCTTGTTCTGCAT
AACAGTGGGTGGGTACTTCTGGACACACTCTTCATGGTAAAACTTTCCACACAAGGGTAGAAGGCACCTT
TTAACATCTTCCCCACTCTGCTTACATACAAAACAGGTATGGATTCCTGTGCGACATTCATTGCAGATAA
ATTTTCCTCTTGGCATCTCAGTCAATCCAAGGCACTCCAGGTGGAAAGCCCCACAGCACTGAGCCTCACA
TAACAGCAGCTCACCCAATTTTTCACAATTCTGACAGACATTCTCCTTGAGTGCAGCTCCTCCACCGCGT
TCACCCTGCATTTTTTTAGAGGCAGGCATCCCGGGATCGTGTTCTACACCTTCCTCAACAGTCTCCTTGG
GGCTTGTGGCCGTCCTGTGAGGCATTAGTTCTCCCTCTGAGCCTGGAATCTCTTTTGACGAGTCATCATT
TTTCACTTTTTTACACTGCATCTTGGCTGCAGCATGCCTCTGTCGTTTTCGCTTCCTTGGCTTGTCAAAT
ATCTTGGTAGTGCCTCCACCAAAATCTTTTGAATAAGATGTGGCACAAGATTCAGTTATGCCATTCTCCA
GGTGACCAGCTTCATAGCACTTTTTAGAAAGGCCAAGGTCCCCCTTCTTGGGCATAAATCCAGGGTCTAA
ATCATTGGATTCAAGAAGTTTCTTAGTTGGTTTTCTTTGACGTTTACTTTCATAATTTCCTGGCGTTTTA
ACTAGCAATTCCTCAGACTCAAGGGCAGGCCGTGGAGAGACTTCCGGAGCCACAGGCACAGACAAGGTCA
GCTGCGGCAACTCAGCATGTCCACCTCCAAGTTCTGACTGAGCCAAGGGGCCCTCCAAAAACGGAGCCTC
CCTTTCAAGAACTGGAGGCTCTTCTTTGGTTGAAATCAAAGAATTCTCGTCCACCTGCTTGTTCTGAGCA
CTAGATCGACCTCGGGCTAGAAGGCTTTCCTCTTCACAGCGGGAACTTACCTTGTGCACCTGCTCCTGTA
CCTTCTTTTGTTTTTTCTTAGGAGCAAATATCTGATCATATTCTTCTGTATATTCCAAAAGCCACTTGCT
TGGCTTCCTAAGGCGTTTCTTCTCTGACCGCACCCGGGAAGCGGCCGCACTTCCCCCGGAGCCTCCGCTT
CCGCCCTTGTACAGCTCGTCCATGCCGAGAGTGATCCCGGCGGCGGTCACGAACTCCAGCAGGACCATGT
GATCGCGCTTCTCGTTGGGGTCTTTGCTCAGCTTGGACTGGGTGCTCAGGTAGTGGTTGTCGGGCAGCAG
CACGGGGCCGTCGCCGATGGGGGTGTTCTGCTGGTAGTGGTCGGCGAGCTGCACGCTGCCGTCCTCGATG
TTGTGGCGGATCTTGAAGTTCACCTTGATGCCGTTCTTCTGCTTGTCGGCCATGATATAGACGTTGTGGC
TGTTGTAGTTGTACTCCAGCTTGTGCCCCAGGATGTTGCCGTCCTCCTTGAAGTCGATGCCCTTCAGCTC
GATGCGGTTCACCAGGGTGTCGCCCTCGAACTTCACCTCGGCGCGGGTCTTGTAGTTGCCGTCGTCCTTG
AAGAAGATGGTGCGCTCCTGGACGTAGCCTTCGGGCATGGCGGACTTGAAGAAGTCGTGCTGCTTCATGT
GGTCGGGGTAGCGGCTGAAGCACTGCACGCCGTAGGTCAGGGTGGTCACGAGGGTGGGCCAGGGCACGGG
CAGCTTGCCGGTGGTGCAGATGAACTTCAGGGTCAGCTTGCCGTAGGTGGCATCGCCCTCGCCCTCGCCG
GACACGCTGAACTTGTGGCCGTTTACGTCGCCGTCCAGCTCGACCAGGATGGGCACCACCCCGGTGAACA
GCTCCTCGCCCTTGCTCACCATGGTGGCGACCGGTGGATCCCGGGCCCGCGGTACCGTCGACTGCAGAAT
TCGGTTCACTAAACGAGCCCGGTTCACTAAACGAGCTCTGCTTATATAGACCTCCCACCGTACACGCCTA
CCGCCCATTTGCGTCAATGGGGCGGAGTTGTTACGACATTTTGGAAAGTCCCGTTGATTTTGGTGCCAAA
ACAAACTCCCATTGACGTCAATGGGGTGGAGACTTGGAAATCCCCGTGAGTCAAACCGCTATCCACGCCC
ATTGATGTACTGCCAAAACCGCATCACCATGGTAATAGCGATGACTAATACGTAGATGTACTGCCAAGTA
GGAAAGTCCCATAAGGTCATGTACTGGGCATAATGCCAGGCGGGCCATTTACCGTCATTGACGTCAATAG
GGGGCGTACTTGGCATATGATACACTTGATGTACTGCCAAGTGGGCAGTTTACCGTAAATACTCCACCCA
TTGACGTCAATGGAAAGTCCCTATTGGCGTTACTATGGGAACATACGTCATTATTGACGTCAATGGGCGG
GGGTCGTTGGGCGGTCAGCCAGGCGGGCCATTTACCGTAAGTTATGTAACGCGGAACTCCATATATGGGC
TATGAACTAATGACCCCGTAATTGATTACTATTAATAACTAGCACGCGTTCGAAGCTTGAGCTCGGTCCC
CTCGGGGTTGGGAGGTGGGTCTGAAACGATAATGGTGAATATCCCTGCCTAACTCTATTCACTATAGAAA
GTACAGCAAAAACTATTCTTAAACCTACCAAGCCTCCTACTATCATTATGAATAATTTTATATACCACAG
CCAATTTGTTATGTTAAACCAATTCCACAAACTTGCCCATTTATCTAATTCCAATAATTCTTGTTCATTC
TTTTCTTGCTGGTTTTGCGATTCTTCAATTAAGGAGTGTATTAAGCTTGTGTAATTGTTAATTTCTCTGT
CCCACTCCATCCAGGTCGTGTGATTCCAAATCTGTTCCAGAGATTTATTACTCCAACTAGCATTCCAAGG
CACAGCAGTGGTGCAAATGAGTTTTCCAGAGCAACCCCAAATCCCCAGGAGCTGTTGATCCTTTAGGTAT
CTTTCCACAGCCAGGATTCTTGCCTGGAGCTGCTTGATGCCCCAGACTGTGAGTTGCAACAGATGCTGTT
GCGCCTCAATAGCCCTCAGCAAATTGTTCTGCTGCTGCACTATACCAGACAATAATTGTCTGGCCTGTAC
CGTCAGCGTCATTGACGCTGCGCCCATAGTGCTTCCTGCTGCTCCCAAGAACCCAAGGAACAAAGCTCCT
ATTCCCACTGCTCTTTTTTCTCTCTGCACCACTCTTCTCTTTGCCTTGGTGGGTGCTACTCCTAATGGTT
CAATTTTTACTACTTTATATTTATATAATTCACTTCTCCAATTGTCCCTCATATCTCCTCCTTATGGTGT
TTTACTAAACTTTTCCATGTTCTAATCCTCATCCTGTCTACTTGCCACACAATCATCACCTGCCATCTGT
TTTCCATAATCCCTAATGATCTTTGCTTTTCTTCTTGGCACTACTTTTATGTCACTATTATCTTGTATTA
CTACTGCCCCTTCACCTTTCCAGAGGAGCTTTGCTGGTCCTTTCCAAAGTGGATTTCTGCTGTCCCTGTA
ATAAACCCGAAAATTTTGAATTTTTGTAATTTGTTTTTGTAATTCTTTAGTTTGTATGTCTGTTGCTATT
ATGTCTACTATTCTTTCCCCTGCACTGTACCCCCCAATCCCCCCTTTTCTTTTAAAATTGTGGATGAATA
CTGCCATTTGTACTGCTGTCTTAAGATGTTCAGCCTGATCTCTTACCTGTCCTATAATTTTCTTTAATTC
TTTATTCATAGATTCTACTACTCCTTGACTTTGGGGATTGTAGGGAATTTCCAGGTCTGAAGATCCTGCT
GCTTGCTGTGCTTTTTTCTTACTTTTGTTTTGCTCTTCCTCTATCTTGTCTAAAGCTTCCTTGGTGTCTT
TTATCTCTATCCTTTGATGCACACAATAGAGGGTTGCTACTGTATTATATAATGATCTAAGTTCTTCTGA
TCCTGTCTGAAGGGATGGTTGTAGCTGTCCCAGTATTTGTCTACAGCCTTCTGATGTTTCTAACAGGCCA
GTATTAACTGCGAATCGTTCTAGCTCCCTGCTTGCCCATACTATATGTTTTAATTTATATTTTTTCTTTC
CCCCTGGCCTTAACCGAATTTTTTCCCATCGCGATCTAATTCTCCCCCGCTTAATACTGACGCTCTCGCA
CCCATCTCTCTCCTTCTAGCCTCCGCTAGTCAAAATTTTTGGCGTACTCACCAGTCGCCGCCCCTCGCCT
CTTGCCGTGCGCGCTTCAGCAAGCCGAGTCCTGCGTCGAGAGAGCTCCTCTGGTTTCCCTTTCGCTTTCA
AGTCCCTGTTCGGGCGCCACTGCTAGAGATTTTCCACACTGACTAAAAGGGTCTGAGGGATCTCTAGTTA
CCAGAGTCACACAACAGACGGGCACACACTACTTGAAGCACTCAAGGCAAGCTTTATTGAGGCTTAAGCA
GTGGGTTCCCTAGTTAGCCAGAGAGCTCCCAGGCTCAGATCTGGTCTAACCAGAGAGACCCAGTACAGGC
AAAAAGCAGCTGCTTATATGCAGGATCTGAGGGCTCGCCACTCCCCAGTCCCGCCCAGGCCACGCCTCCC
ATGGTAATAGCGATGACTAATACGTAGATGTACTGCCAAGTAGGAAAGTCCCATAAGGTCATGTACTGGG
CATAATGCCAGGCGGGCCATTTACCGTCATTGACGTCAATAGGGGGCGTACTTGGCATATGATACACTTG
ATGTACTGCCAAGTGGGCAGTTTACCGTAAATACTCCACCCATTGACGTCAATGGAAAGTCCCTATTGGC
GTTACTATGGGAACATACGTCATTATTGACGTCAATGGGCGGGGGTCGTTGGGCGGTCAGCCAGGCGGGC
CATTTACCGTAAGTTATGTAACGCGGAACTCCATATATGGGCTATGAACTAATGACCCCGTAATTGATTA
CTATTAATAACTAGTCAATAATCAATGTCGACCCAGGTGGCACTTTTCGGGGAAATGTGCGCGGAACCCC
TATTTGTTTATTTTTCTAAATACATTCAAATATGTATCCGCTCATGAGACAATAACCCTGATAAATGCTT
CAATAATATTGAAAAAGGAAGAGTATGAGTATTCAACATTTCCGTGTCGCCCTTATTCCCTTTTTTGCGG
CATTTTGCCTTCCTGTTTTTGCTCACCCAGAAACGCTGGTGAAAGTAAAAGATGCTGAAGATCAGTTGGG
TGCACGAGTGGGTTACATCGAACTGGATCTCAACAGCGGTAAGATCCTTGAGAGTTTTCGCCCCGAAGAA
CGTTTTCCAATGATGAGCACTTTTAAAGTTCTGCTATGTGGCGCGGTATTATCCCGTATTGACGCCGGGC
AAGAGCAACTCGGTCGCCGCATACACTATTCTCAGAATGACTTGGTTGAGTACTCACCAGTCACAGAAAA
GCATCTTACGGATGGCATGACAGTAAGAGAATTATGCAGTGCTGCCATAACCATGAGTGATAACACTGCG
GCCAACTTACTTCTGACAACGATCGGAGGACCGAAGGAGCTAACCGCTTTTTTGCACAACATGGGGGATC
ATGTAACTCGCCTTGATCGTTGGGAACCGGAGCTGAATGAAGCCATACCAAACGACGAGCGTGACACCAC
GATGCCTGTAGCAATGGCAACAACGTTGCGCAAACTATTAACTGGCGAACTACTTACTCTAGCTTCCCGG
CAACAATTAATAGACTGGATGGAGGCGGATAAAGTTGCAGGACCACTTCTGCGCTCGGCCCTTCCGGCTG
GCTGGTTTATTGCTGATAAATCTGGAGCCGGTGAGCGTGGGTCTCGCGGTATCATTGCAGCACTGGGGCC
AGATGGTAAGCCCTCCCGTATCGTAGTTATCTACACGACGGGGAGTCAGGCAACTATGGATGAACGAAAT
AGACAGATCGCTGAGATAGGTGCCTCACTGATTAAGCATTGGTAACTGTCAGACCAAGTTTACTCATATA
TACTTTAGATTGATTTAAAACTTCATTTTTAATTTAAAAGGATCTAGGTGAAGATCCTTTTTGATAATCT
CATGACCAAAATCCCTTAACGTGAGTTTTCGTTCCACTGAGCGTCAGACCCCGTAGAAAAGATCAAAGGA
TCTTCTTGAGATCCTTTTTTTCTGCGCGTAATCTGCTGCTTGCAAACAAAAAAACCACCGCTACCAGCGG
TGGTTTGTTTGCCGGATCAAGAGCTACCAACTCTTTTTCCGAAGGTAACTGGCTTCAGCAGAGCGCAGAT
ACCAAATACTGTTCTTCTAGTGTAGCCGTAGTTAGGCCACCACTTCAAGAACTCTGTAGCACCGCCTACA
TACCTCGCTCTGCTAATCCTGTTACCAGTGGCTGCTGCCAGTGGCGATAAGTCGTGTCTTACCGGGTTGG
ACTCAAGACGATAGTTACCGGATAAGGCGCAGCGGTCGGGCTGAACGGGGGGTTCGTGCACACAGCCCAG
CTTGGAGCGAACGACCTACACCGAACTGAGATACCTACAGCGTGAGCTATGAGAAAGCGCCACGCTTCCC
GAAGGGAGAAAGGCGGACAGGTATCCGGTAAGCGGCAGGGTCGGAACAGGAGAGCGCACGAGGGAGCTTC
CAGGGGGAAACGCCTGGTATCTTTATAGTCCTGTCGGGTTTCGCCACCTCTGACTTGAGCGTCGATTTTT
GTGATGCTCGTCAGGGGGGCGGAGCCTATGGAAAAACGCCAGCAACGCGGCCTTTTTACGGTTCCTGGCC
TTTTGCTGGCCTTTTGCTCACATGTTCTTTCCTGCGTTATCCCCTGATTCTGTGGATAACCGTATTACCG
CCTTTGAGTGAGCTGATACCGCTCGCCGCAGCCGAACGACCGAGCGCAGCGAGTCAGTGAGCGAGGAAGC
GGAAGAGCGCCCAATACGCAAACCGCCTCTCCCCGCGCGTTGGCCGATTCATTAATGCAGCGGATCCAGA
CATGATAAGATACATTGATGAGTTTGGACAAACCACAACTAGAATGCAGTGAAAAAAATGCTTTATTTGT
GAAATTTGTGATGCTATTGCTTTATTTGTAACCATTATAAGCTGCAATAAACAAGTTAGCTTTTTGCAAA
AGCCTAGGCCTCCAAAAAAGCCTCCTCACTACTTCTGGAATAGCTCAGAGGCCGAGGCGGCCTCGGCCTC
TGCATAAATAAAAAAAATTAGTCAGCCATGGGGCGGAGAATGGGCGGAACTGGGCGGAGTTAGGGGCGGG
ATGGGCGGAGTTAGGGGCGGGACTATGGTTGCTGACTAATTGAGATGCGGATCCGCTGGCACGACAGGTT
TCCCGACTGGAAAGCGGGCAGTGAGCGCAACGCAATTAATGTGAGTTAGCTCACTCATTAGGCACCCCAG
GCTTTACACTTTATGCTTCCGGCTCGTATGTTGTGTGGAATTGTGAGCGGATAACAATTTCACACAGGAA
ACAGCTATGACCATGATTACGCCAAGCTTGGGCTGCAGGTCGAGGGATCTCCATAAGAGAAGAGGGACAG
CTATGACTGGGAGTAGTCAGGAGAGGAGGAAAAATCTGGCTAGTAAAACATGTAAGGAAAATTTTAGGGA
TGTTAAAGAAAAAAATAACACAAAACAAAATAT
Features (pLannotate 1.2.2; 27 found; start..end, strand, type, name):
    199..254     -  polyA_signal   β-globin poly(A) signal: rabbit β-globin polyadenylation signal (Gil and Proudfoot, 1987)
    340..475     -  LTR            3' LTR (ΔU3) (fragment): self-inactivating 3' long terminal repeat (LTR) from HIV-1
    477..545     -  CDS            nef (fragment): NEF_HV1Z2 - Experimental evidence at protein level: Swiss-Prot protein existence level 1. Extracellular Nef protein targets CD4(+) T-lymphocytes for apoptosis by interacting with CXCR4 surface receptors. From Human immunodeficiency virus type 1 group M subtype D (isolate Z2/CDC-Z34) (HIV-1).
    574..4863    -  CDS            NSD1 (fragment): NSD1_HUMAN - Also known as ARA267, KMT3B. Experimental evidence at protein level: Swiss-Prot protein existence level 1. Histone methyltransferase that dimethylates Lys-36 of histone H3 (H3K36me2). Transcriptional intermediary factor capable of both negatively or positively influencing transcription, depending on the cellular context. From Homo sapiens (Human).
   4906..5622    -  CDS            mEGFP: mEGFP is a basic (constitutively fluorescent) green fluorescent protein published in 2002, derived from Aequorea victoria. It has moderate acid sensitivity.
   5636..5673    -  misc_feature   MCS (fragment): multiple cloning site
   5704..5907    -  promoter       CMV promoter: human cytomegalovirus (CMV) immediate early promoter
   5908..6211    -  enhancer       CMV enhancer: human cytomegalovirus immediate early enhancer
   6295..6320    -  CDS            Rev (fragment): human immunodeficiency virus 1 (HIV-1) Rev protein; rev; enhances nuclear export of unspliced and incompletely spliced viral mRNAs
   6697..6930    -  misc_feature   RRE: The Rev response element (RRE) of HIV-1 allows for Rev-dependent mRNA export from the nucleus to the cytoplasm.
   7064..7147    -  CDS            vif (fragment): VIF_HV1BR - Experimental evidence at protein level: Swiss-Prot protein existence level 1. Counteracts the innate antiviral activity of host APOBEC3F and APOBEC3G. Forms a complex with host APOBEC3F and APOBEC3G thus preventing the entry of these lethally hypermutating enzymes into progeny virions. Recruits an active E3 ubiquitin ligase complex composed of elongin BC, CUL5, and RBX2 to induce polyubiquitination of APOBEC3G and APOBEC3F. In turn, they are directed to the 26S proteasome for degradation. Vif interaction with APOBEC3G also blocks its cytidine deaminase activity in a proteasome-inde
   7290..7407    -  misc_feature   cPPT/CTS: central polypurine tract and central termination sequence of HIV-1
   7556..7915    -  CDS            HIV-1 gag (fragment): gag protein from human immunodeficiency virus 1; gag
   7899..8024    -  misc_feature   HIV-1 Ψ: packaging signal of human immunodeficiency virus type 1
   8071..8328    -  LTR            5' LTR (truncated): truncated 5' long terminal repeat (LTR) from HIV-1
   8330..8709    -  enhancer       CMV enhancer: human cytomegalovirus immediate early enhancer
   8740..8844    +  promoter       AmpR promoter: bla
   8845..9705    +  CDS            AmpR: β-lactamase; bla; confers resistance to ampicillin, carbenicillin, and related antibiotics
   9876..10464   +  rep_origin     ori: high-copy-number ColE1/pMB1/pBR322/pUC origin of replication
  10647..10701   +  CDS            lacI (fragment): lac repressor; lacI; The lac repressor binds to the lac operator to inhibit transcription in E. coli. This inhibition can be relieved by adding lactose or isopropyl-β-D-thiogalactopyranoside (IPTG).
  10703..10837   -  polyA_signal   SV40 poly(A) signal: SV40 polyadenylation signal
  10857..10992   -  rep_origin     SV40 ori: SV40 origin of replication
  11016..11038   -  promoter       SV40 promoter (fragment): SV40 enhancer and early promoter
  11045..11084   +  CDS            lacI (fragment): lac repressor; lacI; The lac repressor binds to the lac operator to inhibit transcription in E. coli. This inhibition can be relieved by adding lactose or isopropyl-β-D-thiogalactopyranoside (IPTG).
  11097..11118   +  protein_bind   CAP binding site: CAP binding activates transcription in the presence of cAMP. E. coli catabolite activator protein
  11133..11163   +  promoter       lac promoter: promoter for the E. coli lac operon
  11167..11189   +  protein_bind   lac operator (fragment): The lac repressor binds to the lac operator to inhibit transcription in E. coli. This inhibition can be relieved by adding lactose or isopropyl-β-D-thiogalactopyranoside (IPTG). lac repressor encoded by lacI
