[The description below was written by a language model from this plasmid's Addgene catalogue record and pLannotate feature annotations shown in this document.]
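Description:
CL20_mEGFP_NUP98_NSD1Δ1-470 is an 11.4 kb mammalian expression plasmid built on the CL20 backbone. The catalogue lists it only as a mammalian expression vector, but the feature table shows the architecture of an HIV-1-derived, self-inactivating lentiviral transfer vector. A CMV enhancer fused to a truncated 5' LTR would drive genomic RNA production in packaging cells. It is followed by the Ψ packaging signal with a partial gag sequence, the cPPT/CTS, the Rev response element and, downstream of the cargo, a ΔU3 3' LTR fragment with a rabbit β-globin polyadenylation signal. Short annotated fragments of vif, rev and nef are residual viral sequence rather than functional genes. In bacteria the plasmid is maintained by a high-copy ColE1/pUC-type origin and selected with ampicillin through the β-lactamase gene. The backbone also carries an SV40 origin and poly(A) signal, along with lac promoter/operator remnants.

The internal cassette uses the human CMV immediate early enhancer and promoter to express monomeric EGFP fused to the N terminus of a human NUP98–NSD1 fusion protein lacking amino acids 1–470, which the record describes as deletion of an intrinsically disordered region. Consistent with this, the annotation detects only a large NSD1 fragment downstream of mEGFP and no separate NUP98 feature, so the deletion appears to remove most or all of the NUP98-derived portion. The exact junction is not stated in the record. No mammalian selection marker is annotated, so the green fluorescence is the only readout of expression. The stated purpose is to express this tagged deletion mutant, and the associated work on protein condensate formation suggests it is used to visualise how loss of the disordered region affects the fusion protein's behaviour in cells.
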