Addgene plasmid #244805: CL20_mEGFP_NUP98_NSD1Δ1-470
Purpose: Express mEGFP-tagged fusion protein NUP98_NSD1 with an IDR deletion
Depositing lab: Richard Kriwacki. Depositing organization: St. Jude Children's Research Hospital. Publication: Proteome-wide computational analyses reveal links between protein condensate formation and RNA biology. Maiti S, Tripathi S, Baggett DW, Phillips AH, Park CG, Wang J, Wahiduzzaman, Freyaldenhoven WT, Kinger S, Pioso BJ, Bollinger JC, Somjee R, Lang B, Babu MM, Kriwacki RW. Sci Adv. 2025 Dec 5;11(49):eady1420. doi: 10.1126/sciadv.ady1420. Epub 2025 Dec 3. PubMed 41337585.
Backbone
  Vector backbone: CL20
  Vector type: Mammalian Expression
Growth in bacteria
  Bacterial resistance: Ampicillin, 100 μg/mL
  Growth temperature: 37°C
  Growth strain: NEB Stable
  Copy number: High Copy
Gene/Insert
  Gene/Insert name: NUP98_NSD1Δ1-470
  Species: H. sapiens (human)
  Mutation: Deletion of an IDR (amino acids 1-470 deleted)
  Tag / fusion protein: monomeric EGFP (N terminal on insert)
  Cloning method: Restriction Enzyme; 5′ cloning site Unknown (unknown if destroyed)
Terms and licenses: Academic/Nonprofit Terms; Industry Terms: Not Available to Industry
Depositor comments: NUP98_NSD1_1-470
How to cite: CL20_mEGFP_NUP98_NSD1Δ1-470 was a gift from Richard Kriwacki (Addgene plasmid # 244805 ; http://n2t.net/addgene:244805 ; RRID:Addgene_244805)
